Addgene plasmid #192436: pcDNA3-mCherry-Rheb
Purpose: Encodes mCherry-tagged wild-type Rheb.
Depositing lab: Jin Zhang. Depositing organization: University of California, San Diego (UCSD). Publication: Rheb regulates nuclear mTORC1 activity independent of farnesylation. Zhong Y, Zhou X, Guan KL, Zhang J. Cell Chem Biol. 2022 Jun 16;29(6):1037-1045.e4. doi: 10.1016/j.chembiol.2022.02.006. Epub 2022 Mar 15. PubMed 35294906.
Backbone
  Vector backbone: pcDNA3
  Backbone size w/o insert (bp): 5517
  Total vector size (bp): 6789
  Vector type: Mammalian Expression
  Selectable markers: Neomycin (select with G418)
Growth in bacteria
  Bacterial resistance: Ampicillin, 100 μg/mL
  Growth temperature: 37°C
  Growth strain: DH5alpha
  Copy number: High Copy
Gene/Insert
  Gene/Insert name: mCherry-Rheb
  Species: H. sapiens (human)
  Insert size (bp): 1272
  Entrez Gene: RHEB (a.k.a. RHEB2)
  Promoter: CMV
  Tag / fusion protein: 6xHIS - T7 tag (gene 10 leader) - Xpress (TM) tag (N terminal on backbone); mCherry (N terminal on insert)
  Cloning method: Gibson Cloning
  Sequencing primers: 5′ CMV forward; 3′ BGH reverse
Resource information
  A portion of this plasmid was derived from a plasmid made by: Rheb cDNA was provided by Kun-Liang Guan.
Terms and licenses: Academic/Nonprofit Terms; Industry Terms: Not Available to Industry
How to cite: pcDNA3-mCherry-Rheb was a gift from Jin Zhang (Addgene plasmid # 192436 ; http://n2t.net/addgene:192436 ; RRID:Addgene_192436)
