[The description below was written by a language model from this plasmid's Addgene catalogue record and pLannotate feature annotations shown in this document.]
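Description:
pcDNA3-mCherry-Rheb is a mammalian expression plasmid of about 6.8 kb built on the pcDNA3 backbone. It encodes wild-type human Rheb (RHEB), the small GTPase that activates mTORC1 kinase activity, fused at its N terminus to the monomeric red fluorescent protein mCherry. The mCherry-Rheb insert of roughly 1.3 kb was introduced by Gibson cloning. It is transcribed from the human cytomegalovirus immediate-early enhancer and promoter and terminated by the bovine growth hormone polyadenylation signal. Upstream of mCherry, the backbone contributes a leader consisting of a 6xHis tag, the T7 gene 10 leader tag and the Xpress epitope with its enterokinase cleavage site. The expressed protein is therefore His–T7–Xpress–mCherry–Rheb. Placing all tags at the N terminus leaves the Rheb C terminus free. T7 and SP6 phage promoters flank the insert, as is usual for this backbone.

In E. coli the plasmid replicates from a high-copy ColE1/pUC-type origin and is selected with ampicillin through the β-lactamase gene; an f1 origin is also present. For mammalian cells, a separate cassette with the SV40 enhancer/early promoter, the neomycin phosphotransferase gene and the SV40 poly(A) signal allows G418 selection of stable transfectants. Several small annotations in the feature table, including the truncated HIV-1 LTR, capTEV, ble, lacI and bom fragments, are short partial matches that most likely reflect backbone remnants or, in the case of capTEV, the His tag, rather than functional elements. The construct is suited to expressing and visualising Rheb by red fluorescence in transfected cells. The associated study examined Rheb regulation of nuclear mTORC1 activity and its dependence on farnesylation, with this plasmid providing the wild-type Rheb form.
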