Features (pLannotate 1.2.2; 25 found; start..end, strand, type, name):
     28..80      -  misc_feature   bom (fragment): basis of mobility region from pBR322
    235..614     +  enhancer       CMV enhancer: human cytomegalovirus immediate early enhancer
    615..818     +  promoter       CMV promoter: human cytomegalovirus (CMV) immediate early promoter
    814..847     +  LTR            5' LTR (truncated) (fragment): truncated 5' long terminal repeat (LTR) from HIV-1
    863..881     +  promoter       T7 promoter: promoter for bacteriophage T7 RNA polymerase
    922..942     +  CDS            capTEV™ (fragment): composite tag for in vivo biotinylation, TEV protease cleavage, and 6xHis tagging
    943..975     +  CDS            T7 tag (gene 10 leader): leader peptide from bacteriophage T7 gene 10 promotes efficient translation in E. coli
    979..1002    +  CDS            Xpress™ tag: Xpress™ epitope tag, including an enterokinase recognition and cleavage site
   1009..1716    +  CDS            mCherry: mCherry is a basic (constitutively fluorescent) red fluorescent protein published in 2004, derived from Discosoma sp.. It is reported to be a very rapidly-maturing monomer with low acid sensitivity.
   1726..2277    +  CDS            RHEB: RHEB_HUMAN - Also known as RHEB2. Experimental evidence at protein level: Swiss-Prot protein existence level 1. Activates the protein kinase activity of mTORC1, and thereby plays a role in the regulation of apoptosis. Stimulates the phosphorylation of S6K1 and EIF4EBP1 through activation of mTORC1 signaling. Has low intrinsic GTPase activity. From Homo sapiens (Human).
   2341..2359    -  promoter       SP6 promoter: promoter for bacteriophage SP6 RNA polymerase
   2385..2609    +  polyA_signal   bGH poly(A) signal: bovine growth hormone polyadenylation signal
   2613..2634    +  promoter       SV40 promoter (fragment): SV40 enhancer and early promoter
   2655..3083    +  rep_origin     f1 ori (sequence partly withheld): f1 bacteriophage origin of replication; arrow indicates direction of (+) strand synthesis
   3097..3426    +  promoter       SV40 promoter: SV40 enhancer and early promoter
   3493..4284    +  CDS            neo: KKA2_KLEPN - Also known as kan, nptII. Experimental evidence at protein level: Swiss-Prot protein existence level 1. Resistance to kanamycin, neomycin, paromomycin, ribostamycin, butirosin and gentamicin B. From Klebsiella pneumoniae.
   4308..4466    +  CDS            ble (fragment): BLE_KLEPN - Experimental evidence at protein level: Swiss-Prot protein existence level 1. Binding protein with a strong affinity to the bleomycin family of antibiotics. Binds to CL990; an antimitotic-antibiotic compound. From Klebsiella pneumoniae.
   4461..4582    +  polyA_signal   SV40 poly(A) signal: SV40 polyadenylation signal
   4655..4671    -  protein_bind   lac operator: The lac repressor binds to the lac operator to inhibit transcription in E. coli. This inhibition can be relieved by adding lactose or isopropyl-β-D-thiogalactopyranoside (IPTG). lac repressor encoded by lacI
   4679..4709    -  promoter       lac promoter: promoter for the E. coli lac operon
   4724..4745    -  protein_bind   CAP binding site: CAP binding activates transcription in the presence of cAMP. E. coli catabolite activator protein
   4758..4850    -  CDS            lacI (fragment): lac repressor; lacI; The lac repressor binds to the lac operator to inhibit transcription in E. coli. This inhibition can be relieved by adding lactose or isopropyl-β-D-thiogalactopyranoside (IPTG).
   5033..5621    -  rep_origin     ori: high-copy-number ColE1/pMB1/pBR322/pUC origin of replication
   5792..6652    -  CDS            AmpR: β-lactamase; bla; confers resistance to ampicillin, carbenicillin, and related antibiotics
   6653..6757    -  promoter       AmpR promoter: bla
>Addgene plasmid #192436 | pcDNA3-mCherry-Rheb | addgene full sequence | sequence record 379132 | Addgene NGS Result
GACGGATCGGGAGATCTCCCGATCCCCTATGGTGCACTCTCAGTACAATCTGCTCTGATGCCGCATAGTT
AAGCCAGTATCTGCTCCCTGCTTGTGTGTTGGAGGTCGCTGAGTAGTGCGCGAGCAAAATTTAAGCTACA
ACAAGGCAAGGCTTGACCGACAATTGCATGAAGAATCTGCTTAGGGTTAGGCGTTTTGCGCTGCTTCGCG
ATGTACGGGCCAGATATACGCGTTGACATTGATTATTGACTAGTTATTAATAGTAATCAATTACGGGGTC
ATTAGTTCATAGCCCATATATGGAGTTCCGCGTTACATAACTTACGGTAAATGGCCCGCCTGGCTGACCG
CCCAACGACCCCCGCCCATTGACGTCAATAATGACGTATGTTCCCATAGTAACGCCAATAGGGACTTTCC
ATTGACGTCAATGGGTGGAGTATTTACGGTAAACTGCCCACTTGGCAGTACATCAAGTGTATCATATGCC
AAGTACGCCCCCTATTGACGTCAATGACGGTAAATGGCCCGCCTGGCATTATGCCCAGTACATGACCTTA
TGGGACTTTCCTACTTGGCAGTACATCTACGTATTAGTCATCGCTATTACCATGGTGATGCGGTTTTGGC
AGTACATCAATGGGCGTGGATAGCGGTTTGACTCACGGGGATTTCCAAGTCTCCACCCCATTGACGTCAA
TGGGAGTTTGTTTTGGCACCAAAATCAACGGGACTTTCCAAAATGTCGTAACAACTCCGCCCCATTGACG
CAAATGGGCGGTAGGCGTGTACGGTGGGAGGTCTATATAAGCAGAGCTCTCTGGCTAACTAGAGAACCCA
CTGCTTACTGGCTTATCGAAATTAATACGACTCACTATAGGGAGACCCAAGCTTGCGGCCGCCACCATGG
TGCGGGGTTCTCATCATCATCATCATCATGGTATGGCTAGCATGACTGGTGGACAGCAAATGGGTCGGGA
TCTGTACGACGATGACGATAAGGATCCCATGGTGAGCAAGGGCGAGGAGGATAACATGGCCATCATCAAG
GAGTTCATGCGCTTCAAGGTGCACATGGAGGGCTCCGTGAACGGCCACGAGTTCGAGATCGAGGGCGAGG
GCGAGGGCCGCCCCTACGAGGGCACCCAGACCGCCAAGCTGAAGGTGACCAAGGGTGGCCCCCTGCCCTT
CGCCTGGGACATCCTGTCCCCTCAGTTCATGTACGGCTCCAAGGCCTACGTGAAGCACCCCGCCGACATC
CCCGACTACTTGAAGCTGTCCTTCCCCGAGGGCTTCAAGTGGGAGCGCGTGATGAACTTCGAGGACGGCG
GCGTGGTGACCGTGACCCAGGACTCCTCCCTGCAGGACGGCGAGTTCATCTACAAGGTGAAGCTGCGCGG
CACCAACTTCCCCTCCGACGGCCCCGTAATGCAGAAGAAGACCATGGGCTGGGAGGCCTCCTCCGAGCGG
ATGTACCCCGAGGACGGCGCCCTGAAGGGCGAGATCAAGCAGAGGCTGAAGCTGAAGGACGGCGGCCACT
ACGACGCTGAGGTCAAGACCACCTACAAGGCCAAGAAGCCCGTGCAGCTGCCCGGCGCCTACAACGTCAA
CATCAAGTTGGACATCACCTCCCACAACGAGGACTACACCATCGTGGAACAGTACGAACGCGCCGAGGGC
CGCCACTCCACCGGCGGCATGGACGAGCTGTACAAGCGCATGCACATGCCGCAGTCCAAGTCCCGGAAGA
TCGCGATCCTGGGCTACCGGTCTGTGGGGAAATCCTCATTGACGATTCAATTTGTTGAAGGCCAATTTGT
GGACTCCTACGATCCAACCATAGAAAACACTTTTACAAAGTTGATCACAGTAAATGGACAAGAATATCAT
CTTCAACTTGTAGACACAGCCGGGCAAGATGAATATTCTATCTTTCCTCAGACATACTCCATAGATATTA
ATGGCTATATTCTTGTGTATTCTGTTACATCAATCAAAAGTTTTGAAGTGATTAAAGTTATCCATGGCAA
ATTGTTGGATATGGTGGGGAAAGTACAAATACCTATTATGTTGGTTGGGAATAAGAAAGACCTGCATATG
GAAAGGGTGATCAGTTATGAAGAAGGGAAAGCTTTGGCAGAATCTTGGAATGCAGCTTTTTTGGAATCTT
CTGCTAAAGAAAATCAGACTGCTGTGGATGTTTTTCGAAGGATAATTTTGGAGGCAGAAAAAATGGACGG
GGCAGCTTCACAAGGCAAGTCTTCATGCTCGGTGATGTGAGAATTCTGCAGATATCCATCACACTGGCGG
CCGCTCGAGCATGCATCTAGAGGGCCCTATTCTATAGTGTCACCTAAATGCTAGAGCTCGCTGATCAGCC
TCGACTGTGCCTTCTAGTTGCCAGCCATCTGTTGTTTGCCCCTCCCCCGTGCCTTCCTTGACCCTGGAAG
GTGCCACTCCCACTGTCCTTTCCTAATAAAATGAGGAAATTGCATCGCATTGTCTGAGTAGGTGTCATTC
TATTCTGGGGGGTGGGGTGGGGCAGGACAGCAAGGGGGAGGATTGGGAAGACAATAGCAGGCATGCTGGG
GATGCGGTGGGCTCTATGGCTTCTGAGGCGGAAAGAACCAGCTGGGGCTCTAGGGGGTATCCCC
[124 nt withheld, positions 2655-2778]
C
[91 nt withheld, positions 2780-2870]
A
[49 nt withheld, positions 2872-2920]
CCTTTGACGTTGGAGTCCACGTTCTTT
[37 nt withheld, positions 2948-2984]
ACCCTATCTCGGTCTATTCTTTTGATTTATAAGGGATTTTGCCGATTTCGGCCTATTGGTTAAAAAATGA
GCTGATTTAACAAAAATTTAACGCGAATTAATTCTGTGGAATGTGTGTCAGTTAGGGTGTGGAAAGTCCC
CAGGCTCCCCAGCAGGCAGAAGTATGCAAAGCATGCATCTCAATTAGTCAGCAACCAGGTGTGGAAAGTC
CCCAGGCTCCCCAGCAGGCAGAAGTATGCAAAGCATGCATCTCAATTAGTCAGCAACCATAGTCCCGCCC
CTAACTCCGCCCATCCCGCCCCTAACTCCGCCCAGTTCCGCCCATTCTCCGCCCCATGGCTGACTAATTT
TTTTTATTTATGCAGAGGCCGAGGCCGCCTCTGCCTCTGAGCTATTCCAGAAGTAGTGAGGAGGCTTTTT
TGGAGGCCTAGGCTTTTGCAAAAAGCTCCCGGGAGCTTGTATATCCATTTTCGGATCTGATCAAGAGACA
GGATGAGGATCGTTTCGCATGATTGAACAAGATGGATTGCACGCAGGTTCTCCGGCCGCTTGGGTGGAGA
GGCTATTCGGCTATGACTGGGCACAACAGACAATCGGCTGCTCTGATGCCGCCGTGTTCCGGCTGTCAGC
GCAGGGGCGCCCGGTTCTTTTTGTCAAGACCGACCTGTCCGGTGCCCTGAATGAACTGCAGGACGAGGCA
GCGCGGCTATCGTGGCTGGCCACGACGGGCGTTCCTTGCGCAGCTGTGCTCGACGTTGTCACTGAAGCGG
GAAGGGACTGGCTGCTATTGGGCGAAGTGCCGGGGCAGGATCTCCTGTCATCTCACCTTGCTCCTGCCGA
GAAAGTATCCATCATGGCTGATGCAATGCGGCGGCTGCATACGCTTGATCCGGCTACCTGCCCATTCGAC
CACCAAGCGAAACATCGCATCGAGCGAGCACGTACTCGGATGGAAGCCGGTCTTGTCGATCAGGATGATC
TGGACGAAGAGCATCAGGGGCTCGCGCCAGCCGAACTGTTCGCCAGGCTCAAGGCGCGCATGCCCGACGG
CGAGGATCTCGTCGTGACCCATGGCGATGCCTGCTTGCCGAATATCATGGTGGAAAATGGCCGCTTTTCT
GGATTCATCGACTGTGGCCGGCTGGGTGTGGCGGACCGCTATCAGGACATAGCGTTGGCTACCCGTGATA
TTGCTGAAGAGCTTGGCGGCGAATGGGCTGACCGCTTCCTCGTGCTTTACGGTATCGCCGCTCCCGATTC
GCAGCGCATCGCCTTCTATCGCCTTCTTGACGAGTTCTTCTGAGCGGGACTCTGGGGTTCGAAATGACCG
ACCAAGCGACGCCCAACCTGCCATCACGAGATTTCGATTCCACCGCCGCCTTCTATGAAAGGTTGGGCTT
CGGAATCGTTTTCCGGGACGCCGGCTGGATGATCCTCCAGCGCGGGGATCTCATGCTGGAGTTCTTCGCC
CACCCCAACTTGTTTATTGCAGCTTATAATGGTTACAAATAAAGCAATAGCATCACAAATTTCACAAATA
AAGCATTTTTTTCACTGCATTCTAGTTGTGGTTTGTCCAAACTCATCAATGTATCTTATCATGTCTGTAT
ACCGTCGACCTCTAGCTAGAGCTTGGCGTAATCATGGTCATAGCTGTTTCCTGTGTGAAATTGTTATCCG
CTCACAATTCCACACAACATACGAGCCGGAAGCATAAAGTGTAAAGCCTGGGGTGCCTAATGAGTGAGCT
AACTCACATTAATTGCGTTGCGCTCACTGCCCGCTTTCCAGTCGGGAAACCTGTCGTGCCAGCTGCATTA
ATGAATCGGCCAACGCGCGGGGAGAGGCGGTTTGCGTATTGGGCGCTCTTCCGCTTCCTCGCTCACTGAC
TCGCTGCGCTCGGTCGTTCGGCTGCGGCGAGCGGTATCAGCTCACTCAAAGGCGGTAATACGGTTATCCA
CAGAATCAGGGGATAACGCAGGAAAGAACATGTGAGCAAAAGGCCAGCAAAAGGCCAGGAACCGTAAAAA
GGCCGCGTTGCTGGCGTTTTTCCATAGGCTCCGCCCCCCTGACGAGCATCACAAAAATCGACGCTCAAGT
CAGAGGTGGCGAAACCCGACAGGACTATAAAGATACCAGGCGTTTCCCCCTGGAAGCTCCCTCGTGCGCT
CTCCTGTTCCGACCCTGCCGCTTACCGGATACCTGTCCGCCTTTCTCCCTTCGGGAAGCGTGGCGCTTTC
TCATAGCTCACGCTGTAGGTATCTCAGTTCGGTGTAGGTCGTTCGCTCCAAGCTGGGCTGTGTGCACGAA
CCCCCCGTTCAGCCCGACCGCTGCGCCTTATCCGGTAACTATCGTCTTGAGTCCAACCCGGTAAGACACG
ACTTATCGCCACTGGCAGCAGCCACTGGTAACAGGATTAGCAGAGCGAGGTATGTAGGCGGTGCTACAGA
GTTCTTGAAGTGGTGGCCTAACTACGGCTACACTAGAAGAACAGTATTTGGTATCTGCGCTCTGCTGAAG
CCAGTTACCTTCGGAAAAAGAGTTGGTAGCTCTTGATCCGGCAAACAAACCACCGCTGGTAGCGGTGGTT
TTTTTGTTTGCAAGCAGCAGATTACGCGCAGAAAAAAAGGATCTCAAGAAGATCCTTTGATCTTTTCTAC
GGGGTCTGACGCTCAGTGGAACGAAAACTCACGTTAAGGGATTTTGGTCATGAGATTATCAAAAAGGATC
TTCACCTAGATCCTTTTAAATTAAAAATGAAGTTTTAAATCAATCTAAAGTATATATGAGTAAACTTGGT
CTGACAGTTACCAATGCTTAATCAGTGAGGCACCTATCTCAGCGATCTGTCTATTTCGTTCATCCATAGT
TGCCTGACTCCCCGTCGTGTAGATAACTACGATACGGGAGGGCTTACCATCTGGCCCCAGTGCTGCAATG
ATACCGCGAGACCCACGCTCACCGGCTCCAGATTTATCAGCAATAAACCAGCCAGCCGGAAGGGCCGAGC
GCAGAAGTGGTCCTGCAACTTTATCCGCCTCCATCCAGTCTATTAATTGTTGCCGGGAAGCTAGAGTAAG
TAGTTCGCCAGTTAATAGTTTGCGCAACGTTGTTGCCATTGCTACAGGCATCGTGGTGTCACGCTCGTCG
TTTGGTATGGCTTCATTCAGCTCCGGTTCCCAACGATCAAGGCGAGTTACATGATCCCCCATGTTGTGCA
AAAAAGCGGTTAGCTCCTTCGGTCCTCCGATCGTTGTCAGAAGTAAGTTGGCCGCAGTGTTATCACTCAT
GGTTATGGCAGCACTGCATAATTCTCTTACTGTCATGCCATCCGTAAGATGCTTTTCTGTGACTGGTGAG
TACTCAACCAAGTCATTCTGAGAATAGTGTATGCGGCGACCGAGTTGCTCTTGCCCGGCGTCAATACGGG
ATAATACCGCGCCACATAGCAGAACTTTAAAAGTGCTCATCATTGGAAAACGTTCTTCGGGGCGAAAACT
CTCAAGGATCTTACCGCTGTTGAGATCCAGTTCGATGTAACCCACTCGTGCACCCAACTGATCTTCAGCA
TCTTTTACTTTCACCAGCGTTTCTGGGTGAGCAAAAACAGGAAGGCAAAATGCCGCAAAAAAGGGAATAA
GGGCGACACGGAAATGTTGAATACTCATACTCTTCCTTTTTCAATATTATTGAAGCATTTATCAGGGTTA
TTGTCTCATGAGCGGATACATATTTGAATGTATTTAGAAAAATAAACAAATAGGGGTTCCGCGCACATTT
CCCCGAAAAGTGCCACCTGACGTC
